>Addgene plasmid #236915 | pBiT4.3-C [HiBiT-IRES-luc2/PGK/Blast] Vector | addgene full sequence | sequence record 473399 | Addgene NGS Result
AAGACGCGTTAATTAAGACGTCGGCAGTGAAAAAAATGCTTTATTTGTGAAATTTGTGATGCTATTGCTT
TATTTGTAACCATTATAAGCTGCAATAAACAAGTTAACAACAACAATTGCATTCATTTTATGTTTCAGGT
TCAGGGGGAGGTGTGGGAGGTTTTTTAAAGCAAGTAAAACCTCTACAAATGTGGTATGGCTGATTATGAT
CCGCGGCCGCTCCACGGGGTTGGGGTTGCGCCTTTTCCAAGGCAGCCCTGGGTTTGCGCAGGGACGCGGC
TGCTCTGGGCGTGGTTCCGGGAAACGCAGCGGCGCCGACCCTGGGTCTCGCACATTCTTCACGTCCGTTC
GCAGCGTCACCCGGATCTTCGCCGCTACCCTTGTGGGCCCCCCGGCGACGCTTCCTCGTCCGCCCCTAAG
TCGGGAAGGTTCCTTGCGGTTCGCGGCGTGCCGGACGTGACAAACGGAAGCCGCACGTCTCACTAGTACC
CTCGCAGACGGACAGCGCCAGGGAGCAATGGCAGCGCGCCGACCGCGATGGGCTGTGGCCAATAGCGGCT
GCTCAGCAGGGCGCGCCGAGAGCAGCGGCCGGGAAGGGGCGGTGCGGGAGGCGGGGTGTGGGGCGGTAGT
GTGGGCCCTGTTCCTGCCCGCGCGGTGTTCCGCATTCTGCAAGCCTCCGGAGCGCACGTCGGCAGTCGGC
TCCCTCGTTGACCGAATCACCGACCTCTCTCCCCAAGCTTAATACGACTCACTATAGGGTACGATTTAGG
TGACACTATAGAATAAGGAGCGATCGCAACAAGCTTCGGGAAGATCTGGAGCTAGCGGCGGGGGATCCGG
TGGGAATTCTGGCTCGAGCGGTGGGAGCTCCGGTGTGAGCGGCTGGCGGCTGTTCAAGAAGATTAGCTGA
CCGACCAAGCGACGCCCAACCTGCCATCACGGACCACAACGGTTTCCCTCTAGCGGGATCAATTCCGCCC
CTCTCCCTCCCTCCCCCCTAACGTTACTGGCCGAAGCCGCTTGGAATAAGGCCGGTGTGCGTTTGTCTAT
ATGTTATTTTCCACCATATTGCCGTCTTTTGGCAATGTGAGGGCCCGGAAACCTGGCCCTGTCTTCTTGA
CGAGCATTCCTAGGGGTCTTTCCCCTCTCGCCAAAGGAATGCAAGGTCTGTTGAATGTCGTGAAGGAAGC
AGTTCCTCTGGAAGCTTCTTGAAGACAAACAACGTCTGTAGCGACCCTTTGCAGGCAGCGGAACCCCCCA
CCTGGCGACAGGTGCCTCTGCGGCCAAAAGCCACGTGTATAAGATACACCTGCAAAGGCGGCACAACCCC
AGTGCCACGTTGTGAGTTGGATAGTTGTGGAAAGAGTCAAATGGCTCTCCTCAAGCGTATTCAACAAGGG
GCTGAAGGATGCCCAGAAGGTACCCCATTGTATGGGATCTGATCTGGGGCCTCGGTGCACATGCTTTACA
TGTGTTTAGTCGAGGTTAAAAAACGTCTAGGCCCCCCGAACCACGGGGACGTGGTTTTCCTTTGAAAAAC
ACGATGATAATATGGAAGATGCCAAAAACATTAAGAAGGGCCCAGCGCCATTCTACCCACTCGAAGACGG
GACCGCCGGCGAGCAGCTGCACAAAGCCATGAAGCGCTACGCCCTGGTGCCCGGCACCATCGCCTTTACC
GACGCACATATCGAGGTGGACATTACCTACGCCGAGTACTTCGAGATGAGCGTTCGGCTGGCAGAAGCTA
TGAAGCGCTATGGGCTGAATACAAACCATCGGATCGTGGTGTGCAGCGAGAATAGCTTGCAGTTCTTCAT
GCCCGTGTTGGGTGCCCTGTTCATCGGTGTGGCTGTGGCCCCAGCTAACGACATCTACAACGAGCGCGAG
CTGCTGAACAGCATGGGCATCAGCCAGCCCACCGTCGTATTCGTGAGCAAGAAAGGGCTGCAAAAGATCC
TCAACGTGCAAAAGAAGCTACCGATCATACAAAAGATCATCATCATGGATAGCAAGACCGACTACCAGGG
CTTCCAAAGCATGTACACCTTCGTGACTTCCCATTTGCCACCCGGCTTCAACGAGTACGACTTCGTGCCC
GAGAGCTTCGACCGGGACAAAACCATCGCCCTGATCATGAACAGTAGTGGCAGTACCGGATTGCCCAAGG
GCGTAGCCCTACCGCACCGCACCGCTTGTGTCCGATTCAGTCATGCCCGCGACCCCATCTTCGGCAACCA
GATCATCCCCGACACCGCTATCCTCAGCGTGGTGCCATTTCACCACGGCTTCGGCATGTTCACCACGCTG
GGCTACTTGATCTGCGGCTTTCGGGTCGTGCTCATGTACCGCTTCGAGGAGGAGCTATTCTTGCGCAGCT
TGCAAGACTATAAGATTCAATCTGCCCTGCTGGTGCCCACACTATTTAGCTTCTTCGCTAAGAGCACTCT
CATCGACAAGTACGACCTAAGCAACTTGCACGAGATCGCCAGCGGCGGGGCGCCGCTCAGCAAGGAGGTA
GGTGAGGCCGTGGCCAAACGCTTCCACCTACCAGGCATCCGCCAGGGCTACGGCCTGACAGAAACAACCA
GCGCCATTCTGATCACCCCCGAAGGGGACGACAAGCCTGGCGCAGTAGGCAAGGTGGTGCCCTTCTTCGA
GGCTAAGGTGGTGGACTTGGACACCGGTAAGACACTGGGTGTGAACCAGCGCGGCGAGCTGTGCGTCCGT
GGCCCCATGATCATGAGCGGCTACGTTAACAACCCCGAGGCTACAAACGCTCTCATCGACAAGGACGGCT
GGCTGCACAGCGGCGACATCGCCTACTGGGACGAGGACGAGCACTTCTTCATCGTGGACCGGCTGAAGAG
CCTGATCAAATACAAGGGCTACCAGGTAGCCCCAGCCGAACTGGAGAGCATCCTGCTGCAACACCCCAAC
ATCTTCGACGCCGGGGTCGCCGGCCTGCCCGACGACGATGCCGGCGAGCTGCCCGCCGCAGTCGTCGTGC
TGGAACACGGTAAAACCATGACCGAGAAGGAGATCGTGGACTATGTGGCCAGCCAGGTTACAACCGCCAA
GAAGCTGCGCGGTGGTGTTGTGTTCGTGGACGAGGTGCCTAAAGGACTGACCGGCAAGTTGGACGCCCGC
AAGATCCGCGAGATTCTCATTAAGGCCAAGAAGGGCGGCAAGATCGCCGTGTAAGTTTAAACGGCCGCGA
CTCTAGACTGCAGGCATGCAAGCTGATTTGGCTGCTGCCACCGCTGAGCAAGGCCGCTTCGAGCAGACAT
GATAAGATACATTGATGAGTTTGGACAAACCACAACTAGAATGCAGTGAAAAAAATGCTTTATTTGTGAA
ATTTGTGATGCTATTGCTTTATTTGTAACCATTATAAGCTGCAATAAACAAGTTAACAACAACAATTGCA
TTCATTTTATGTTTCAGGTTCAGGGGGAGATGTGGGAGGTTTTTTTAAGCAAGTAAAACCTCTACAAATG
TGGTAAAATCTTAATTAAGACTTCTAATATAACTTCGTATAGCATACATTATACGAAGTTATGGTTCCAC
TGTTGACAATTAATCATCGGCATAGTATATCGGCATAGTATAATACGACAAGGTGAGGAACTAAACCCAG
GAGGCAGATCATGATTGAACAAGATGGATTGCACGCAGGTTCTCCGGCCGCTTGGGTGGAGAGGCTATTC
GGCTATGACTGGGCACAACAGACAATCGGCTGCTCTGATGCCGCCGTGTTCCGGCTGTCAGCGCAGGGGC
GCCCGGTTCTTTTTGTCAAGACCGACCTGTCCGGTGCCCTGAATGAACTGCAGGACGAGGCAGCGCGGCT
ATCGTGGCTGGCCACGACGGGCGTTCCTTGCGCAGCTGTGCTCGACGTTGTCACTGAAGCGGGAAGGGAC
TGGCTGCTATTGGGCGAAGTGCCGGGGCAGGATCTCCTGTCATCTCACCTTGCTCCTGCCGAGAAAGTAT
CCATCATGGCTGATGCAATGCGGCGGCTGCATACGCTTGATCCGGCTACCTGCCCATTCGACCACCAAGC
GAAACATCGCATCGAGCGAGCACGTACTCGGATGGAAGCCGGTCTTGTCGATCAGGATGATCTGGACGAA
GAGCATCAGGGGCTCGCGCCAGCCGAACTGTTCGCCAGGCTCAAGGCGCGCATGCCCGACGGCGAGGATC
TCGTCGTGACCCATGGCGATGCCTGCTTGCCGAATATCATGGTGGAAAATGGCCGCTTTTCTGGATTCAT
CGACTGTGGCCGGCTGGGTGTGGCGGACCGCTATCAGGACATAGCGTTGGCTACCCGTGATATTGCTGAA
GAGCTTGGCGGCGAATGGGCTGACCGCTTCCTCGTGCTTTACGGTATCGCCGCTCCCGATTCGCAGCGCA
TCGCCTTCTATCGCCTTCTTGACGAGTTCTTCTGATTCGAAATGACCGACCAAGCGACGCCCAACCGGTA
TCAGCTCACTCAAAGGCGGTAATACGGTTATCCACAGAATCAGGGGATAACGCAGGAAAGAACATGTGAG
CAAAAGGCCAGCAAAAGGCCAGGAACCGTAAAAAGGCCGCGTTGCTGGCGTTTTTCCATAGGCTCCGCCC
CCCTGACGAGCATCACAAAAATCGACGCTCAAGTCAGAGGTGGCGAAACCCGACAGGACTATAAAGATAC
CAGGCGTTTCCCCCTGGAAGCTCCCTCGTGCGCTCTCCTGTTCCGACCCTGCCGCTTACCGGATACCTGT
CCGCCTTTCTCCCTTCGGGAAGCGTGGCGCTTTCTCATAGCTCACGCTGTAGGTATCTCAGTTCGGTGTA
GGTCGTTCGCTCCAAGCTGGGCTGTGTGCACGAACCCCCCGTTCAGCCCGACCGCTGCGCCTTATCCGGT
AACTATCGTCTTGAGTCCAACCCGGTAAGACACGACTTATCGCCACTGGCAGCAGCCACTGGTAACAGGA
TTAGCAGAGCGAGGTATGTAGGCGGTGCTACAGAGTTCTTGAAGTGGTGGCCTAACTACGGCTACACTAG
AAGGACAGTATTTGGTATCTGCGCTCTGCTGAAGCCAGTTACCTTCGGAAAAAGAGTTGGTAGCTCTTGA
TCCGGCAAACAAACCACCGCTGGTAGCGGTGGTTTTTTTGTTTGCAAGCAGCAGATTACGCGCAGAAAAA
AAGGATTTCAAGAAGATCCTTTGATCTTTTCTACGGGGTCTGACGCTCAGTGGAACGAAAACTCACGTTA
AGGGATTTTGGTCATGAGATTATCAAAAAGGATCTTCACCTAGATCCTTTTATAGTCCGGAATCGTCACA
CAAAAAACCAACACACAGATGTAATGAAAATAAAGATATTTTATTGCGGCCATCGTGATGGCTAGAGTTT
AGCCCTCCCACACATAACCAGAGGGCAGCAATTCACGAATCCCAACTGCCGTCGGCTGTCCATCACTGTC
CTTCACTATGGCTTTGATCCCAGGATGCAGATCGAGAAGCACCTGTCGGCACCGTCCGCAGGGGCTCAAG
ATGCCCCTGTTCTCATTTCCGATCGCGACGATACAAGTCAGGTTGCCAGCTGCCGCAGCAGCAGCAGTGC
CCAGCACCACGAGTTCTGCACAAGGTCCCCCAGTAAAATGATATACATTGACACCAGTGAAGATGCGGCC
GTCGCTAGAGAGAGCTGCGCTGGCGACGCTGTAGTCTTCAGAGATGGGGATGCTGTTGATTGTAGCCGTT
GCTCTTTCAATGAGGGTGGATTCTTCTTGAGACAAAGGCTTGGCCATGGTGGCGCTAGTGTCAGAAGAAT
CGAGCTTTTTGCAAAAGCCTAGGCCTCCAAAAAAGCCTCCTCACTACTTCTGGAATAGCTCAGAGGCCGA
GGCGGCCTCGGCCTCTGCATAAATAAAAAAAATTAGTCAGCCATGGGGCGGAGAATGGGCGGAACTGGGC
GGAGTTAGGGGCGGGATGGGCGGAGTTAGGGGCGGGACTATGGTTGCTGACTAATTGAGATGCATGCTTT
GCATACTTCTGCCTGCTGGGGAGCCTGGGGACTTTCCACACCTGGTTGCTGACTAATTGAGATGCATGCT
TTGCATACTTCTGCCTGCTGGGGAGCCTGGGGACTTTCCACACCCTAACTGACACACATTCCACAGCTGG
TTCTTTCCGCCTCAGAAGGTACCTAACCAAGTTCCTCTTTCAGAGGTTATTTCAGGCCATGGTGCTGCGC
Features (pLannotate 1.2.2; 17 found; start..end, strand, type, name):
     24..105     -  polyA_signal   SV40 poly(A) signal: SV40 polyadenylation signal
    128..211     -  CDS            large T antigen (fragment): large T antigen from SV40 (simian virus 40)
    226..735     +  promoter       hPGK promoter: human phosphoglycerate kinase 1 promoter
    740..758     +  promoter       T7 promoter: promoter for bacteriophage T7 RNA polymerase
    764..782     +  promoter       SP6 promoter: promoter for bacteriophage SP6 RNA polymerase
   1001..1552    +  misc_feature   IRES: internal ribosome entry site (IRES) of the encephalomyocarditis virus (EMCV)
   1552..3204    +  CDS            luciferase: firefly luciferase synthetic luc2 version of the luciferase gene
   3240..3267    +  CDS            SET1 (fragment): solubility-enhancement tag derived from T7 phage gene 10B
   3293..3414    -  polyA_signal   SV40 poly(A) signal: SV40 polyadenylation signal
   3437..3505    -  CDS            large T antigen (fragment): large T antigen from SV40 (simian virus 40)
   3529..3562    +  protein_bind   loxP: Cre-mediated recombination occurs in the 8-bp core sequence (GCATACAT). Cre recombinase
   3572..3619    +  promoter       EM7 promoter: synthetic bacterial promoter&nbsp
   3651..4442    +  CDS            neo: KKA2_KLEPN - Also known as kan, nptII. Experimental evidence at protein level: Swiss-Prot protein existence level 1. Resistance to kanamycin, neomycin, paromomycin, ribostamycin, butirosin and gentamicin B. From Klebsiella pneumoniae.
   4603..5191    -  rep_origin     ori: high-copy-number ColE1/pMB1/pBR322/pUC origin of replication
   5317..5365    -  polyA_signal   poly(A) signal: synthetic polyadenylation signal
   5389..5787    -  CDS            BSD: blasticidin S deaminase; Aspergillus terreus BSD; confers resistance to blasticidin
   5818..6175    -  promoter       SV40 promoter: SV40 enhancer and early promoter
