[The description below was written by a language model from this plasmid's Addgene catalogue record and pLannotate feature annotations shown in this document.]
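Description:
pBiT4.3-C [HiBiT-IRES-luc2/PGK/Blast] is a 6.2 kb mammalian expression plasmid built for bicistronic expression of a HiBiT-tagged protein together with a firefly luciferase reporter. It is propagated in E. coli through a ColE1/pUC-type origin (the catalogue lists it as low copy, although the annotation describes the origin type as high copy) and selected with kanamycin via an EM7-driven neo/nptII gene, which is preceded by a single annotated loxP site. For selection of stable mammalian cells, a separate cassette on the opposite strand places the blasticidin S deaminase gene (BSD) under the SV40 enhancer/early promoter with a synthetic poly(A) signal.

The main transcription unit is driven by the human PGK promoter, a moderate-strength constitutive promoter, followed by T7 and SP6 phage promoters that permit in vitro transcription. Between these promoters and the EMCV IRES lies a roughly 200 nt unannotated stretch, presumably holding the cloning region and the HiBiT sequence; HiBiT, the small 11-residue peptide that complements LgBiT to reconstitute NanoLuc activity, was not detected by the annotation. The "-C" in the name suggests a C-terminal tag on the inserted protein, whereas the catalogue field lists it as N-terminal, so the orientation should be checked against the sequence. The IRES allows cap-independent translation of the downstream synthetic luc2 firefly luciferase from the same mRNA, which terminates at an SV40 poly(A) signal. The short large T antigen and SET1 fragments are probably incidental matches.

No gene of interest is present; the recorded insert is the IRES itself. In use, luc2 activity would typically serve as an internal control for transcript level or transfection efficiency against which the HiBiT luminescent signal of the fusion protein can be normalised, for example in protein abundance or stability assays, though the record states only the expression purpose.
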