Addgene plasmid #236915: pBiT4.3-C [HiBiT-IRES-luc2/PGK/Blast] Vector
Purpose: Express HiBiT-IRES-luc2 in Mammalian Cells under a PGK promoter
Depositing lab: Promega Corporation.
Backbone
  Vector backbone: pBiT4.3-C [HiBiT-luc2/PGK/Blast] Vector
  Vector type: Mammalian Expression
  Selectable markers: Blasticidin
Growth in bacteria
  Bacterial resistance: Kanamycin, 50 μg/mL
  Growth temperature: 37°C
  Growth strain: DH5alpha
  Copy number: Low Copy
Gene/Insert
  Gene/Insert name: IRES
  Species: H. sapiens (human)
  Mutation: None
  Promoter: PGK
  Tag / fusion protein: HiBiT (N terminal on backbone)
  Cloning method: Other
Terms and licenses: Academic/Nonprofit Terms; Industry Terms
How to cite: pBiT4.3-C [HiBiT-IRES-luc2/PGK/Blast] Vector was a gift from Promega Corporation (Addgene plasmid # 236915)
